>Addgene plasmid #142169 | TFORF2891 | addgene full sequence | sequence record 397695 | Addgene NGS Result
TTAATGTAGTCTTATGCAATACTCTTGTAGTCTTGCAACATGGTAACGATGAGTTAGCAACATGCCTTAC
AAGGAGAGAAAAAGCACCGTGCATGCCGATTGGTGGAAGTAAGGTGGTACGATCGTGCCTTATTAGGAAG
GCAACAGACGGGTCTGACATGGATTGGACGAACCACTGAATTGCCGCATTGCAGAGATATTGTATTTAAG
TGCCTAGCTCGATACATAAACGGGTCTCTCTGGTTAGACCAGATCTGAGCCTGGGAGCTCTCTGGCTAAC
TAGGGAACCCACTGCTTAAGCCTCAATAAAGCTTGCCTTGAGTGCTTCAAGTAGTGTGTGCCCGTCTGTT
GTGTGACTCTGGTAACTAGAGATCCCTCAGACCCTTTTAGTCAGTGTGGAAAATCTCTAGCAGTGGCGCC
CGAACAGGGACTTGAAAGCGAAAGGGAAACCAGAGGAGCTCTCTCGACGCAGGACTCGGCTTGCTGAAGC
GCGCACGGCAAGAGGCGAGGGGCGGCGACTGGTGAGTACGCCAAAAATTTTGACTAGCGGAGGCTAGAAG
GAGAGAGATGGGTGCGAGAGCGTCAGTATTAAGCGGGGGAGAATTAGATCGCGATGGGAAAAAATTCGGT
TAAGGCCAGGGGGAAAGAAAAAATATAAATTAAAACATATAGTATGGGCAAGCAGGGAGCTAGAACGATT
CGCAGTTAATCCTGGCCTGTTAGAAACATCAGAAGGCTGTAGACAAATACTGGGACAGCTACAACCATCC
CTTCAGACAGGATCAGAAGAACTTAGATCATTATATAATACAGTAGCAACCCTCTATTGTGTGCATCAAA
GGATAGAGATAAAAGACACCAAGGAAGCTTTAGACAAGATAGAGGAAGAGCAAAACAAAAGTAAGACCAC
CGCACAGCAAGCGGCCGCTGATCTTCAGACCTGGAGGAGGAGATATGAGGGACAATTGGAGAAGTGAATT
ATATAAATATAAAGTAGTAAAAATTGAACCATTAGGAGTAGCACCCACCAAGGCAAAGAGAAGAGTGGTG
CAGAGAGAAAAAAGAGCAGTGGGAATAGGAGCTTTGTTCCTTGGGTTCTTGGGAGCAGCAGGAAGCACTA
TGGGCGCAGCGTCAATGACGCTGACGGTACAGGCCAGACAATTATTGTCTGGTATAGTGCAGCAGCAGAA
CAATTTGCTGAGGGCTATTGAGGCGCAACAGCATCTGTTGCAACTCACAGTCTGGGGCATCAAGCAGCTC
CAGGCAAGAATCCTGGCTGTGGAAAGATACCTAAAGGATCAACAGCTCCTGGGGATTTGGGGTTGCTCTG
GAAAACTCATTTGCACCACTGCTGTGCCTTGGAATGCTAGTTGGAGTAATAAATCTCTGGAACAGATTTG
GAATCACACGACCTGGATGGAGTGGGACAGAGAAATTAACAATTACACAAGCTTAATACACTCCTTAATT
GAAGAATCGCAAAACCAGCAAGAAAAGAATGAACAAGAATTATTGGAATTAGATAAATGGGCAAGTTTGT
GGAATTGGTTTAACATAACAAATTGGCTGTGGTATATAAAATTATTCATAATGATAGTAGGAGGCTTGGT
AGGTTTAAGAATAGTTTTTGCTGTACTTTCTATAGTGAATAGAGTTAGGCAGGGATATTCACCATTATCG
TTTCAGACCCACCTCCCAACCCCGAGGGGACCCATGCATTGCATCTCAATTAGTCAGCAACCAGGTGTGG
AAAGTCCCCAGGCTCCCCAGCAGGCAGAAGTATGCAAAGCATGCGTCTCAATTAGTCAGCAACCATAGTC
CCGCCCCTAACTCCGCCCATCCCGCCCCTAACTCCGCCCAGTTCCGCCCATTCTCCGCCCCATGGCTGAC
TAATTTTTTTTATTTATGCAGAGGCCGAGGCCGCCTCGGCCTCTGAGCTATTCCAGAAGTAGTGAGGAGG
CTTTTTTGGAGGCCTAGGCTTTTGCAAAAAGCTTTCTAGAGGTACCACCGGAGCTTACCATGACCGAGTA
CAAGCCCACGGTGCGCCTCGCCACCCGCGACGACGTCCCCAGGGCCGTACGCACCCTCGCCGCCGCGTTC
GCCGACTACCCCGCCACGCGCCACACCGTCGATCCGGACCGCCACATCGAGCGGGTCACCGAGCTGCAAG
AACTCTTCCTCACGCGCGTCGGGCTCGACATCGGCAAGGTGTGGGTCGCGGACGACGGCGCCGCCGTGGC
GGTCTGGACCACGCCGGAGAGCGTCGAAGCGGGGGCGGTGTTCGCCGAGATCGGCCCGCGCATGGCCGAG
TTGAGCGGTTCCCGGCTGGCCGCGCAGCAACAGATGGAAGGCCTCCTGGCGCCGCACCGGCCCAAGGAGC
CCGCGTGGTTCCTGGCCACCGTCGGCGTCTCGCCCGACCACCAGGGCAAGGGTCTGGGCAGCGCCGTCGT
GCTCCCCGGAGTGGAGGCGGCCGAGCGCGCCGGGGTGCCCGCCTTCCTGGAGACCTCCGCGCCCCGCAAC
CTCCCCTTCTACGAGCGGCTCGGCTTCACCGTCACCGCCGACGTCGAGGTGCCCGAAGGACCGCGCACCT
GGTGCATGACCCGCAAGCCCGGTGCCAGTTAACGAATTCTAGATCTTGAGACAAATGGCAGTATTCATCC
ACAATTTTAAAAGAAAAGGGGGGATTGGGGGGTACAGTGCAGGGGAAAGAATAGTAGACATAATAGCAAC
AGACATACAAACTAAAGAATTACAAAAACAAATTACAAAAATTCAAAATTTTCGGGTTTATTACAGGGAC
AGCAGAGATCCACTTTGGCGCCGGCTCGAGGCCTGCAGGTGCAAAGATGGATAAAGTTTTAAACAGAGAG
GAATCTTTGCAGCTAATGGACCTTCTAGGTCTTGAAAGGAGTGGGAATTGGCTCCGGTGCCCGTCAGTGG
GCAGAGCGCACATCGCCCACAGTCCCCGAGAAGTTGGGGGGAGGGGTCGGCAATTGAACCGGTGCCTAGA
GAAGGTGGCGCGGGGTAAACTGGGAAAGTGATGTCGTGTACTGGCTCCGCCTTTTTCCCGAGGGTGGGGG
AGAACCGTATATAAGTGCAGTAGTCGCCGTGAACGTTCTTTTTCGCAACGGGTTTGCCGCCAGAACACAG
GTAAGTGCCGTGTGTGGTTCCCGCGGGCCTGGCCTCTTTACGGGTTATGGCCCTTGCGTGCCTTGAATTA
CTTCCACCTGGCTGCAGTACGTGATTCTTGATCCCGAGCTTCGGGTTGGAAGTGGGTGGGAGAGTTCGAG
GCCTTGCGCTTAAGGAGCCCCTTCGCCTCGTGCTTGAGTTGAGGCCTGGCCTGGGCGCTGGGGCCGCCGC
GTGCGAATCTGGTGGCACCTTCGCGCCTGTCTCGCTGCTTTCGATAAGTCTCTAGCCATTTAAAATTTTT
GATGACCTGCTGCGACGCTTTTTTTCTGGCAAGATAGTCTTGTAAATGCGGGCCAAGATCTGCACACTGG
TATTTCGGTTTTTGGGGCCGCGGGCGGCGACGGGGCCCGTGCGTCCCAGCGCACATGTTCGGCGAGGCGG
GGCCTGCGAGCGCGGCCACCGAGAATCGGACGGGGGTAGTCTCAAGCTGGCCGGCCTGCTCTGGTGCCTG
GCCTCGCGCCGCCGTGTATCGCCCCGCCCTGGGCGGCAAGGCTGGCCCGGTCGGCACCAGTTGCGTGAGC
GGAAAGATGGCCGCTTCCCGGCCCTGCTGCAGGGAGCTCAAAATGGAGGACGCGGCGCTCGGGAGAGCGG
GCGGGTGAGTCACCCACACAAAGGAAAAGGGCCTTTCCGTCCTCAGCCGTCGCTTCATGTGACTCCACGG
AGTACCGGGCGCCGTCCAGGCACCTCGATTAGTTCTCGAGCTTTTGGAGTACGTCGTCTTTAGGTTGGGG
GGAGGGGTTTTATGCGATGGAGTTTCCCCACACTGAGTGGGTGGAGACTGAAGTTAGGCCAGCTTGGCAC
TTGATGTAATTCTCCTTGGAATTTGCCCTTTTTGAGTTTGGATCTTGGTTCATTCTCAAGCCTCAGACAG
TGGTTCAAAGTTTTTTTCTTCCATTTCAGGTGTCGTGAGGCTAGCACCGCCACCATGAGCCCATCTCTGG
GATTCCCAGCCCAGATGAATCACCAAAAAGGGCCCTCGCCTTCCTTTGGGGTCCAGCCTTGTGGTCCCCA
TGACTCTGCCCGGGGTGGGATGATCCCACATCCTCAGTCCCGGGGACCCTTCCCAACTTGCCAGCTGAAG
TCTGAGCTGGACATGCTGGTTGGCAAGTGCCGGGAGGAACCCTTGGAAGGTGATATGTCCAGCCCCAACT
CCACAGGCATACAGGATCCCCTGTTGGGGATGCTGGATGGGCGGGAGGACCTCGAGAGAGAGGAGAAGCG
TGAGCCTGAATCTGTGTATGAAACTGACTGCCGTTGGGATGGCTGCAGCCAGGAATTTGACTCCCAAGAG
CAGCTGGTGCACCACATCAACAGCGAGCACATCCACGGGGAGCGGAAGGAGTTCGTGTGCCACTGGGGGG
GCTGCTCCAGGGAGCTGAGGCCCTTCAAAGCCCAGTACATGCTGGTGGTTCACATGCGCAGACACACTGG
CGAGAAGCCACACAAGTGCACGTTTGAAGGGTGCCGGAAGTCATACTCACGCCTCGAAAACCTGAAGACG
CACCTGCGGTCACACACGGGTGAGAAGCCATACATGTGTGAGCACGAGGGCTGCAGTAAAGCCTTCAGCA
ATGCCAGTGACCGAGCCAAGCACCAGAATCGGACCCATTCCAATGAGAAGCCGTATGTATGTAAGCTCCC
TGGCTGCACCAAACGCTATACAGATCCTAGCTCGCTGCGAAAACATGTCAAGACAGTGCATGGTCCTGAC
GCCCATGTGACCAAACGGCACCGTGGGGATGGCCCCCTGCCTCGGGCACCATCCATTTCTACAGTGGAGC
CCAAGAGGGAGCGGGAAGGAGGTCCCATCAGGGAGGAAAGCAGACTGACTGTGCCAGAGGGTGCCATGAA
GCCACAGCCAAGCCCTGGGGCCCAGTCATCCTGCAGCAGTGACCACTCCCCGGCAGGGAGTGCAGCCAAT
ACAGACAGTGGTGTGGAAATGACTGGCAATGCAGGGGGCAGCACTGAAGACCTCTCCAGCTTGGACGAGG
GACCTTGCATTGCTGGCACTGGTCTGTCCACTCTTCGCCGCCTTGAGAACCTCAGGCTGGACCAGCTACA
TCAACTCCGGCCAATAGGGACCCGGGGTCTCAAACTGCCCAGCTTGTCCCACACCGGTACCACTGTGTCC
CGCCGCGTGGGCCCCCCAGTCTCTCTTGAACGCCGCAGCAGCAGCTCCAGCAGCATCAGCTCTGCCTATA
CTGTCAGCCGCCGCTCCTCCCTGGCCTCTCCTTTCCCCCCTGGCTCCCCACCAGAGAATGGAGCATCCTC
CCTGCCTGGCCTTATGCCTGCCCAGCACTACCTGCTTCGGGCAAGATATGCTTCAGCCAGAGGGGGTGGT
ACTTCGCCCACTGCAGCATCCAGCCTGGATCGGATAGGTGGTCTTCCCATGCCTCCTTGGAGAAGCCGAG
CCGAGTATCCAGGATACAACCCCAATGCAGGGGTCACCCGGAGGGCCAGTGACCCAGCCCAGGCTGCTGA
CCGTCCTGCTCCAGCTAGAGTCCAGAGGTTCAAGAGCCTGGGCTGTGTCCATACCCCACCCACTGTGGCA
GGGGGAGGACAGAACTTTGATCCTTACCTCCCAACCTCTGTCTACTCACCACAGCCCCCCAGCATCACTG
AGAATGCTGCCATGGATGCTAGAGGGCTACAGGAAGAGCCAGAAGTTGGGACCTCCATGGTGGGCAGTGG
TCTGAACCCCTATATGGACTTCCCACCTACTGATACTCTGGGATATGGGGGACCTGAAGGGGCAGCAGCT
GAGCCTTATGGAGCGAGGGGTCCAGGCTCTCTGCCTCTTGGGCCTGGTCCACCCACCAACTATGGCCCCA
ACCCCTGTCCCCAGCAGGCCTCATATCCTGACCCCACCCAAGAAACATGGGGTGAGTTCCCTTCCCACTC
TGGGCTGTACCCAGGCCCCAAGGCTCTAGGTGGAACCTACAGCCAGTGTCCTCGACTTGAACATTATGGA
CAAGTGCAAGTCAAGCCAGAACAGGGGTGCCCAGTGGGGTCTGACTCCACAGGACTGGCACCCTGCCTCA
ATGCCCACCCCAGTGAGGGGCCCCCACATCCACAGCCTCTCTTTTCCCATTACCCCCAGCCCTCTCCTCC
CCAATATCTCCAGTCAGGCCCCTATACCCAGCCACCCCCTGATTATCTTCCTTCAGAACCCAGGCCTTGC
CTGGACTTTGATTCCCCCACCCATTCCACAGGGCAGCTCAAGGCTCAGCTTGTGTGTAATTATGTTCAAT
CTCAACAGGAGCTACTGTGGGAGGGTGGGGGCAGGGAAGATGCCCCCGCCCAGGAACCTTCCTACCAGAG
TCCCAAGTTTCTGGGGGGTTCCCAGGTTAGCCCAAGCCGTGCTAAAGCTCCAGTGAACACATATGGACCT
GGCTTTGGACCCAACTTGCCCAATCACAAGTCAGGTTCCTATCCCACCCCTTCACCATGCCATGAAAATT
TTGTAGTGGGGGCAAATAGGGCTTCACATAGGGCAGCAGCACCACCTCGACTTCTGCCCCCATTGCCCAC
TTGCTATGGGCCTCTCAAAGTGGGAGGCACAAACCCCAGCTGTGGTCATCCTGAGGTGGGCAGGCTAGGA
GGGGGTCCTGCCTTGTACCCTCCTCCCGAAGGACAGGTATGTAACCCCCTGGACTCTCTTGATCTTGACA
ACACTCAGCTGGACTTTGTGGCTATTCTGGATGAGCCCCAGGGGCTGAGTCCTCCTCCTTCCCATGATCA
GCGGGGCAGCTCTGGACATACCCCACCTCCCTCTGGGCCCCCCAACATGGCTGTGGGCAACATGAGTGTC
TTACTGAGATCCCTACCTGGGGAAACAGAATTCCTCAACTCTAGTGCCTAGTAATGAACTAGTCCGTAAC
TTGAAAGTATTTCGATTTCTTGGCTTTATATATCTTGTGGAAAGGACGATACCGCTGTTTGTTGGGCGAT
CTTACGCGTTAAGTCGACAATCAACCTCTGGATTACAAAATTTGTGAAAGATTGACTGGTATTCTTAACT
ATGTTGCTCCTTTTACGCTATGTGGATACGCTGCTTTAATGCCTTTGTATCATGCTATTGCTTCCCGTAT
GGCTTTCATTTTCTCCTCCTTGTATAAATCCTGGTTGCTGTCTCTTTATGAGGAGTTGTGGCCCGTTGTC
AGGCAACGTGGCGTGGTGTGCACTGTGTTTGCTGACGCAACCCCCACTGGTTGGGGCATTGCCACCACCT
GTCAGCTCCTTTCCGGGACTTTCGCTTTCCCCCTCCCTATTGCCACGGCGGAACTCATCGCCGCCTGCCT
TGCCCGCTGCTGGACAGGGGCTCGGCTGTTGGGCACTGACAATTCCGTGGTGTTGTCGGGGAAATCATCG
TCCTTTCCTTGGCTGCTCGCCTGTGTTGCCACCTGGATTCTGCGCGGGACGTCCTTCTGCTACGTCCCTT
CGGCCCTCAATCCAGCGGACCTTCCTTCCCGCGGCCTGCTGCCGGCTCTGCGGCCTCTTCCGCGTCTTCG
CCTTCGCCCTCAGACGAGTCGGATCTCCCTTTGGGCCGCCTCCCCGCGTCGACTTTAAGACCAATGACTT
ACAAGGCAGCTGTAGATCTTAGCCACTTTTTAAAAGAAAAGGGGGGACTGGAAGGGCTAATTCACTCCCA
ACGAAGACAAGATCTGCTTTTTGCTTGTACTGGGTCTCTCTGGTTAGACCAGATCTGAGCCTGGGAGCTC
TCTGGCTAACTAGGGAACCCACTGCTTAAGCCTCAATAAAGCTTGCCTTGAGTGCTTCAAGTAGTGTGTG
CCCGTCTGTTGTGTGACTCTGGTAACTAGAGATCCCTCAGACCCTTTTAGTCAGTGTGGAAAATCTCTAG
CAGTACGTATAGTAGTTCATGTCATCTTATTATTCAGTATTTATAACTTGCAAAGAAATGAATATCAGAG
AGTGAGAGGAACTTGTTTATTGCAGCTTATAATGGTTACAAATAAAGCAATAGCATCACAAATTTCACAA
ATAAAGCATTTTTTTCACTGCATTCTAGTTGTGGTTTGTCCAAACTCATCAATGTATCTTATCATGTCTG
GCTCTAGCTATCCCGCCCCTAACTCCGCCCATCCCGCCCCTAACTCCGCCCAGTTCCGCCCATTCTCCGC
CCCATGGCTGACTAATTTTTTTTATTTATGCAGAGGCCGAGGCCGCCTCGGCCTCTGAGCTATTCCAGAA
GTAGTGAGGAGGCTTTTTTGGAGGCCTAGGGACGTACCCAATTCGCCCTATAGTGAGTCGTATTACGCGC
GCTCACTGGCCGTCGTTTTACAACGTCGTGACTGGGAAAACCCTGGCGTTACCCAACTTAATCGCCTTGC
AGCACATCCCCCTTTCGCCAGCTGGCGTAATAGCGAAGAGGCCCGCACCGATCGCCCTTCCCAACAGTTG
CGCAGCCTGAATGGCGAATGGG
[124 nt withheld, positions 8633-8756]
C
[91 nt withheld, positions 8758-8848]
A
[49 nt withheld, positions 8850-8898]
CCTTTGACGTTGGAGTCCACGTTCTTT
[37 nt withheld, positions 8926-8962]
ACCCTATCTCGGTCTATTCTTTTGATTTATAAGGGATTTTGCCGATTTCGGCCTATTGGTTAAAAAATGA
GCTGATTTAACAAAAATTTAACGCGAATTTTAACAAAATATTAACGCTTACAATTTAGGTGGCACTTTTC
GGGGAAATGTGCGCGGAACCCCTATTTGTTTATTTTTCTAAATACATTCAAATATGTATCCGCTCATGAG
ACAATAACCCTGATAAATGCTTCAATAATATTGAAAAAGGAAGAGTATGAGTATTCAACATTTCCGTGTC
GCCCTTATTCCCTTTTTTGCGGCATTTTGCCTTCCTGTTTTTGCTCACCCAGAAACGCTGGTGAAAGTAA
AAGATGCTGAAGATCAGTTGGGTGCACGAGTGGGTTACATCGAACTGGATCTCAACAGCGGTAAGATCCT
TGAGAGTTTTCGCCCCGAAGAACGTTTTCCAATGATGAGCACTTTTAAAGTTCTGCTATGTGGCGCGGTA
TTATCCCGTATTGACGCCGGGCAAGAGCAACTCGGTCGCCGCATACACTATTCTCAGAATGACTTGGTTG
AGTACTCACCAGTCACAGAAAAGCATCTTACGGATGGCATGACAGTAAGAGAATTATGCAGTGCTGCCAT
AACCATGAGTGATAACACTGCGGCCAACTTACTTCTGACAACGATCGGAGGACCGAAGGAGCTAACCGCT
TTTTTGCACAACATGGGGGATCATGTAACTCGCCTTGATCGTTGGGAACCGGAGCTGAATGAAGCCATAC
CAAACGACGAGCGTGACACCACGATGCCTGTAGCAATGGCAACAACGTTGCGCAAACTATTAACTGGCGA
ACTACTTACTCTAGCTTCCCGGCAACAATTAATAGACTGGATGGAGGCGGATAAAGTTGCAGGACCACTT
CTGCGCTCGGCCCTTCCGGCTGGCTGGTTTATTGCTGATAAATCTGGAGCCGGTGAGCGTGGGTCTCGCG
GTATCATTGCAGCACTGGGGCCAGATGGTAAGCCCTCCCGTATCGTAGTTATCTACACGACGGGGAGTCA
GGCAACTATGGATGAACGAAATAGACAGATCGCTGAGATAGGTGCCTCACTGATTAAGCATTGGTAACTG
TCAGACCAAGTTTACTCATATATACTTTAGATTGATTTAAAACTTCATTTTTAATTTAAAAGGATCTAGG
TGAAGATCCTTTTTGATAATCTCATGACCAAAATCCCTTAACGTGAGTTTTCGTTCCACTGAGCGTCAGA
CCCCGTAGAAAAGATCAAAGGATCTTCTTGAGATCCTTTTTTTCTGCGCGTAATCTGCTGCTTGCAAACA
AAAAAACCACCGCTACCAGCGGTGGTTTGTTTGCCGGATCAAGAGCTACCAACTCTTTTTCCGAAGGTAA
CTGGCTTCAGCAGAGCGCAGATACCAAATACTGTTCTTCTAGTGTAGCCGTAGTTAGGCCACCACTTCAA
GAACTCTGTAGCACCGCCTACATACCTCGCTCTGCTAATCCTGTTACCAGTGGCTGCTGCCAGTGGCGAT
AAGTCGTGTCTTACCGGGTTGGACTCAAGACGATAGTTACCGGATAAGGCGCAGCGGTCGGGCTGAACGG
GGGGTTCGTGCACACAGCCCAGCTTGGAGCGAACGACCTACACCGAACTGAGATACCTACAGCGTGAGCT
ATGAGAAAGCGCCACGCTTCCCGAAGGGAGAAAGGCGGACAGGTATCCGGTAAGCGGCAGGGTCGGAACA
GGAGAGCGCACGAGGGAGCTTCCAGGGGGAAACGCCTGGTATCTTTATAGTCCTGTCGGGTTTCGCCACC
TCTGACTTGAGCGTCGATTTTTGTGATGCTCGTCAGGGGGGCGGAGCCTATGGAAAAACGCCAGCAACGC
GGCCTTTTTACGGTTCCTGGCCTTTTGCTGGCCTTTTGCTCACATGTTCTTTCCTGCGTTATCCCCTGAT
TCTGTGGATAACCGTATTACCGCCTTTGAGTGAGCTGATACCGCTCGCCGCAGCCGAACGACCGAGCGCA
GCGAGTCAGTGAGCGAGGAAGCGGAAGAGCGCCCAATACGCAAACCGCCTCTCCCCGCGCGTTGGCCGAT
TCATTAATGCAGCTGGCACGACAGGTTTCCCGACTGGAAAGCGGGCAGTGAGCGCAACGCAATTAATGTG
AGTTAGCTCACTCATTAGGCACCCCAGGCTTTACACTTTATGCTTCCGGCTCGTATGTTGTGTGGAATTG
TGAGCGGATAACAATTTCACACAGGAAACAGCTATGACCATGATTACGCCAAGCGCGCAATTAACCCTCA
CTAAAGGGAACAAAAGCTGGAGCTGCAAGC
Features (pLannotate 1.2.2; 31 found; start..end, strand, type, name):
      5..231     +  promoter       RSV promoter: Rous sarcoma virus enhancer/promoter
    232..412     +  LTR            5' LTR (truncated): truncated 5' long terminal repeat (LTR) from HIV-1
    459..584     +  misc_feature   HIV-1 Ψ: packaging signal of human immunodeficiency virus type 1
    568..931     +  CDS            HIV-1 gag (fragment): gag protein from human immunodeficiency virus 1; gag
   1077..1310    +  misc_feature   RRE: The Rev response element (RRE) of HIV-1 allows for Rev-dependent mRNA export from the nucleus to the cytoplasm.
   1687..1713    +  CDS            Rev (fragment): human immunodeficiency virus 1 (HIV-1) Rev protein; rev; enhances nuclear export of unspliced and incompletely spliced viral mRNAs
   1720..1743    +  promoter       SV40 promoter (fragment): SV40 early promoter
   1744..1815    +  promoter       SV40 promoter (fragment): SV40 enhancer and early promoter
   1839..1974    +  rep_origin     SV40 ori: SV40 origin of replication
   2020..2616    +  CDS            PuroR (fragment): puromycin N-acetyltransferase; pac from Streptomyces; confers resistance to puromycin
   2665..2782    +  misc_feature   cPPT/CTS: central polypurine tract and central termination sequence of HIV-1
   2847..2913    +  CDS            small t antigen (fragment): SV40 (simian virus 40) small t antigen
   2920..4098    +  promoter       EF-1α promoter: strong constitutive promoter for human elongation factor EF-1α
   4025..7048    +  CDS            GLI1 (fragment): GLI1_HUMAN - Also known as GLI. Experimental evidence at protein level: Swiss-Prot protein existence level 1. [Isoform 2]: Acts as a transcriptional activator, but activates a different set of genes than isoform 1. Activates expression of CD24, unlike isoform 1. Mediates SHH signaling. Promotes cancer cell migration. From Homo sapiens (Human).
   7064..7117    +  promoter       U6 promoter (fragment): RNA polymerase III promoter for human U6 snRNA
   7159..7747    +  misc_feature   WPRE: woodchuck hepatitis virus posttranscriptional regulatory element
   7798..7817    +  misc_feature   cPPT/CTS (fragment): central polypurine tract and central termination sequence of HIV-1
   7819..8052    +  LTR            3' LTR (ΔU3): self-inactivating 3' long terminal repeat (LTR) from HIV-1
   8130..8251    +  polyA_signal   SV40 poly(A) signal: SV40 polyadenylation signal
   8291..8426    +  rep_origin     SV40 ori: SV40 origin of replication
   8447..8465    -  promoter       T7 promoter: promoter for bacteriophage T7 RNA polymerase
   8473..8628    +  CDS            lacZα (fragment): LacZα fragment of β-galactosidase; lacZ fragment
   8633..9061    +  rep_origin     f1 ori (sequence partly withheld): f1 bacteriophage origin of replication; arrow indicates direction of (+) strand synthesis
   9114..9218    +  promoter       AmpR promoter: bla
   9219..10079   +  CDS            AmpR: β-lactamase; bla; confers resistance to ampicillin, carbenicillin, and related antibiotics
  10250..10838   +  rep_origin     ori: high-copy-number ColE1/pMB1/pBR322/pUC origin of replication
  11021..11113   +  CDS            lacI (fragment): lac repressor; lacI; The lac repressor binds to the lac operator to inhibit transcription in E. coli. This inhibition can be relieved by adding lactose or isopropyl-β-D-thiogalactopyranoside (IPTG).
  11126..11147   +  protein_bind   CAP binding site: CAP binding activates transcription in the presence of cAMP. E. coli catabolite activator protein
  11162..11192   +  promoter       lac promoter: promoter for the E. coli lac operon
  11196..11218   +  protein_bind   lac operator (fragment): The lac repressor binds to the lac operator to inhibit transcription in E. coli. This inhibition can be relieved by adding lactose or isopropyl-β-D-thiogalactopyranoside (IPTG). lac repressor encoded by lacI
  11261..11279   +  promoter       T3 promoter: promoter for bacteriophage T3 RNA polymerase
