[The description below was written by a language model from this plasmid's Addgene catalogue record and pLannotate feature annotations shown in this document.]
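Description:
TFORF2891 is a lentiviral mammalian expression plasmid built on the pLX_TRC317 backbone from the Broad Institute Genetic Perturbation Platform. It carries a human GLI1 open reading frame as one member of a barcoded transcription factor ORF library. In bacteria it is maintained through a high-copy ColE1/pUC-type origin and selected with ampicillin via the β-lactamase gene. An f1 origin and remnants of a lac/lacZα cloning region are also annotated in the backbone. The depositor notes that the plasmid can recombine, which is common for LTR-containing vectors.

The transfer cassette has a third-generation, self-inactivating layout. An RSV promoter drives a truncated HIV-1 5' LTR, followed by the Ψ packaging signal with a partial gag sequence, the Rev response element, a cPPT/CTS and a ΔU3 3' LTR, with an SV40 polyadenylation signal downstream. Two expression units sit within the provirus. An SV40 early promoter drives puromycin N-acetyltransferase, which allows selection of transduced cells. The strong constitutive EF-1α promoter drives the synthesized GLI1 ORF of roughly 3 kb. The annotation matches this ORF to isoform 2 of the Hedgehog pathway transcriptional activator. A WPRE lies downstream of the ORF to enhance transcript expression.

According to the record, each construct in the collection carries a unique 24-bp barcode, but the feature table does not annotate it, so its exact position is not stated. The short U6 promoter and small t antigen fragments are probably incidental annotation matches rather than functional elements. The vector is intended for overexpressing GLI1 by lentiviral transduction, particularly in pooled screens such as directed differentiation studies, where barcode sequencing identifies the transcription factor delivered to each cell.
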