Addgene plasmid #142169: TFORF2891
Purpose: Lentiviral vector for overexpressing transcription factor ORFs with unique 24-bp barcodes. Barcodes facilitate identification of transcription factors in pooled screens.
Depositing lab: Feng Zhang. Depositing organization: Broad Institute. Publication: A transcription factor atlas of directed differentiation. Joung J, Ma S, Tay T, Geiger-Schuller KR, Kirchgatterer PC, Verdine VK, Guo B, Arias-Garcia MA, Allen WE, Singh A, Kuksenko O, Abudayyeh OO, Gootenberg JS, Fu Z, Macrae RK, Buenrostro JD, Regev A, Zhang F. Cell. 2023 Jan 5;186(1):209-229.e26. doi: 10.1016/j.cell.2022.11.026. PubMed 36608654.
Backbone
  Vector backbone: pLX_TRC317
  Backbone manufacturer: Broad Institute Genetic Perturbation Platform
  Backbone size w/o insert (bp): 8264
  Vector type: Mammalian Expression, Lentiviral
  Selectable markers: Puromycin
Growth in bacteria
  Bacterial resistance: Ampicillin, 100 μg/mL
  Growth temperature: 37°C
  Growth strain: NEB Stable
  Copy number: High Copy
Gene/Insert
  Gene/Insert name: GLI1
  Species: H. sapiens (human)
  Insert size (bp): 3038
  Entrez Gene: GLI1 (a.k.a. GLI, PAPA8, PPD1)
  Promoter: EF1a
  Cloning method: Unknown
  Sequencing primers: 5′ GGGTGGAGACTGAAGTTAGGCCAG; 3′ CACATAGCGTAAAAGGAGCAACATAG
Terms and licenses: Academic/Nonprofit Terms; Industry Terms: Not Available to Industry
Depositor comments: NM_001160045,ENST00000543426 . The transcription factor ORF portion of this plasmid was synthesized by Genewiz. Please test multiple small colonies in case of plasmid recombination. To make this collection available in a timely manner, a portion of this collection was not fully sequenced by Addgene. If an Addgene verified full plasmid sequence is not available, please contact us prior to placing an order to request the full sequence.
How to cite: TFORF2891 was a gift from Feng Zhang (Addgene plasmid # 142169 ; http://n2t.net/addgene:142169 ; RRID:Addgene_142169)
