>Addgene plasmid #142169 | TFORF2891 | depositor partial sequence | sequence record 278645 | Insert
ACCGCCACCATGAGCCCATCTCTGGGATTCCCAGCCCAGATGAATCACCAAAAAGGGCCCTCGCCTTCCT
TTGGGGTCCAGCCTTGTGGTCCCCATGACTCTGCCCGGGGTGGGATGATCCCACATCCTCAGTCCCGGGG
ACCCTTCCCAACTTGCCAGCTGAAGTCTGAGCTGGACATGCTGGTTGGCAAGTGCCGGGAGGAACCCTTG
GAAGGTGATATGTCCAGCCCCAACTCCACAGGCATACAGGATCCCCTGTTGGGGATGCTGGATGGGCGGG
AGGACCTCGAGAGAGAGGAGAAGCGTGAGCCTGAATCTGTGTATGAAACTGACTGCCGTTGGGATGGCTG
CAGCCAGGAATTTGACTCCCAAGAGCAGCTGGTGCACCACATCAACAGCGAGCACATCCACGGGGAGCGG
AAGGAGTTCGTGTGCCACTGGGGGGGCTGCTCCAGGGAGCTGAGGCCCTTCAAAGCCCAGTACATGCTGG
TGGTTCACATGCGCAGACACACTGGCGAGAAGCCACACAAGTGCACGTTTGAAGGGTGCCGGAAGTCATA
CTCACGCCTCGAAAACCTGAAGACGCACCTGCGGTCACACACGGGTGAGAAGCCATACATGTGTGAGCAC
GAGGGCTGCAGTAAAGCCTTCAGCAATGCCAGTGACCGAGCCAAGCACCAGAATCGGACCCATTCCAATG
AGAAGCCGTATGTATGTAAGCTCCCTGGCTGCACCAAACGCTATACAGATCCTAGCTCGCTGCGAAAACA
TGTCAAGACAGTGCATGGTCCTGACGCCCATGTGACCAAACGGCACCGTGGGGATGGCCCCCTGCCTCGG
GCACCATCCATTTCTACAGTGGAGCCCAAGAGGGAGCGGGAAGGAGGTCCCATCAGGGAGGAAAGCAGAC
TGACTGTGCCAGAGGGTGCCATGAAGCCACAGCCAAGCCCTGGGGCCCAGTCATCCTGCAGCAGTGACCA
CTCCCCGGCAGGGAGTGCAGCCAATACAGACAGTGGTGTGGAAATGACTGGCAATGCAGGGGGCAGCACT
GAAGACCTCTCCAGCTTGGACGAGGGACCTTGCATTGCTGGCACTGGTCTGTCCACTCTTCGCCGCCTTG
AGAACCTCAGGCTGGACCAGCTACATCAACTCCGGCCAATAGGGACCCGGGGTCTCAAACTGCCCAGCTT
GTCCCACACCGGTACCACTGTGTCCCGCCGCGTGGGCCCCCCAGTCTCTCTTGAACGCCGCAGCAGCAGC
TCCAGCAGCATCAGCTCTGCCTATACTGTCAGCCGCCGCTCCTCCCTGGCCTCTCCTTTCCCCCCTGGCT
CCCCACCAGAGAATGGAGCATCCTCCCTGCCTGGCCTTATGCCTGCCCAGCACTACCTGCTTCGGGCAAG
ATATGCTTCAGCCAGAGGGGGTGGTACTTCGCCCACTGCAGCATCCAGCCTGGATCGGATAGGTGGTCTT
CCCATGCCTCCTTGGAGAAGCCGAGCCGAGTATCCAGGATACAACCCCAATGCAGGGGTCACCCGGAGGG
CCAGTGACCCAGCCCAGGCTGCTGACCGTCCTGCTCCAGCTAGAGTCCAGAGGTTCAAGAGCCTGGGCTG
TGTCCATACCCCACCCACTGTGGCAGGGGGAGGACAGAACTTTGATCCTTACCTCCCAACCTCTGTCTAC
TCACCACAGCCCCCCAGCATCACTGAGAATGCTGCCATGGATGCTAGAGGGCTACAGGAAGAGCCAGAAG
TTGGGACCTCCATGGTGGGCAGTGGTCTGAACCCCTATATGGACTTCCCACCTACTGATACTCTGGGATA
TGGGGGACCTGAAGGGGCAGCAGCTGAGCCTTATGGAGCGAGGGGTCCAGGCTCTCTGCCTCTTGGGCCT
GGTCCACCCACCAACTATGGCCCCAACCCCTGTCCCCAGCAGGCCTCATATCCTGACCCCACCCAAGAAA
CATGGGGTGAGTTCCCTTCCCACTCTGGGCTGTACCCAGGCCCCAAGGCTCTAGGTGGAACCTACAGCCA
GTGTCCTCGACTTGAACATTATGGACAAGTGCAAGTCAAGCCAGAACAGGGGTGCCCAGTGGGGTCTGAC
TCCACAGGACTGGCACCCTGCCTCAATGCCCACCCCAGTGAGGGGCCCCCACATCCACAGCCTCTCTTTT
CCCATTACCCCCAGCCCTCTCCTCCCCAATATCTCCAGTCAGGCCCCTATACCCAGCCACCCCCTGATTA
TCTTCCTTCAGAACCCAGGCCTTGCCTGGACTTTGATTCCCCCACCCATTCCACAGGGCAGCTCAAGGCT
CAGCTTGTGTGTAATTATGTTCAATCTCAACAGGAGCTACTGTGGGAGGGTGGGGGCAGGGAAGATGCCC
CCGCCCAGGAACCTTCCTACCAGAGTCCCAAGTTTCTGGGGGGTTCCCAGGTTAGCCCAAGCCGTGCTAA
AGCTCCAGTGAACACATATGGACCTGGCTTTGGACCCAACTTGCCCAATCACAAGTCAGGTTCCTATCCC
ACCCCTTCACCATGCCATGAAAATTTTGTAGTGGGGGCAAATAGGGCTTCACATAGGGCAGCAGCACCAC
CTCGACTTCTGCCCCCATTGCCCACTTGCTATGGGCCTCTCAAAGTGGGAGGCACAAACCCCAGCTGTGG
TCATCCTGAGGTGGGCAGGCTAGGAGGGGGTCCTGCCTTGTACCCTCCTCCCGAAGGACAGGTATGTAAC
CCCCTGGACTCTCTTGATCTTGACAACACTCAGCTGGACTTTGTGGCTATTCTGGATGAGCCCCAGGGGC
TGAGTCCTCCTCCTTCCCATGATCAGCGGGGCAGCTCTGGACATACCCCACCTCCCTCTGGGCCCCCCAA
CATGGCTGTGGGCAACATGAGTGTCTTACTGAGATCCCTACCTGGGGAAACAGAATTCCTCAACTCTAGT
GCCTAGTAATGAACTAGTCCGTAACTTGAAAGTATTTCGATTTCTTGGCTTTATATATCTTGTGGAAAGG
ACGATACCGCTGTTTGTTGGGCGATCTT
