>Addgene plasmid #142169 | TFORF2891 | depositor partial sequence | sequence record 278646 | Barcode
TACCGCTGTTTGTTGGGCGATCTT
